Addgene plasmid #127627: GFP-Miro1 (1-177 fused to 562-618)
Purpose: First GTPase domain of human Miro1 fused to C-terminus
Depositing lab: Josef Kittler. Depositing organization: University College London. Publication: Peroxisomal fission is modulated by the mitochondrial Rho-GTPases, Miro1 and Miro2. Covill-Cooke C, Toncheva VS, Drew J, Birsa N, Lopez-Domenech G, Kittler JT. EMBO Rep. 2020 Feb 5;21(2):e49865. doi: 10.15252/embr.201949865. Epub 2020 Jan 2. PubMed 31894645.
Backbone
  Vector backbone: pEGFP-C1
  Vector type: Mammalian Expression
Growth in bacteria
  Bacterial resistance: Kanamycin, 50 μg/mL
  Growth temperature: 37°C
  Growth strain: DH5alpha
  Copy number: High Copy
Gene/Insert
  Gene/Insert name: Miro1
  Species: H. sapiens (human)
  Mutation: 1-177 fused to 562-618
  Entrez Gene: RHOT1 (a.k.a. ARHT1, MIRO-1, MIRO1)
  Tag / fusion protein: eGFP (N terminal on insert)
Terms and licenses: Academic/Nonprofit Terms; Industry Terms: Not Available to Industry
How to cite: GFP-Miro1 (1-177 fused to 562-618) was a gift from Josef Kittler (Addgene plasmid # 127627 ; http://n2t.net/addgene:127627 ; RRID:Addgene_127627)
