[The description below was written by a language model from this plasmid's Addgene catalogue record and pLannotate feature annotations shown in this document.]
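Description:
GFP-Miro1 (1-177 fused to 562-618) is a mammalian expression plasmid built on the pEGFP-C1 backbone, encoding a truncated form of human Miro1 (RHOT1) with EGFP fused to its N-terminus. It is maintained in E. coli as a high-copy plasmid through a ColE1/pUC-type origin and selected with kanamycin. The single NeoR/KanR (Tn5 aminoglycoside phosphotransferase) gene sits behind tandem bacterial (bla) and SV40 early promoters and is terminated by the HSV TK polyadenylation signal, so the same marker can provide G418 selection in mammalian cells. An f1 origin is also present. The short ble, SV40 large T antigen and bGH poly(A) fragments in the annotation look like residual backbone sequence or weak matches rather than functional parts.

Expression of the fusion is driven by the CMV immediate early enhancer and promoter and ends at the SV40 poly(A) signal. Downstream of EGFP, the insert joins residues 1-177 of Miro1, which contain the first GTPase domain, directly to residues 562-618 at the C-terminus, removing the intervening part of the protein. The automated annotation labels the first segment as RHOT1 but the C-terminal segment as a RHOT2 (Miro2) fragment. The catalogue entry describes both as Miro1, and the label may simply reflect similarity between the paralogues, though the record does not settle this. The depositor and sequencing-derived records are the same length and carry the same features, differing only in their start coordinate.

The associated study concerns the roles of Miro1 and Miro2 in peroxisomal fission. The construct therefore fits fluorescence-based experiments in transfected mammalian cells testing what the first GTPase domain, linked to the C-terminal region, contributes to Miro1 localisation and function.
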