Features (pLannotate 1.2.2; 16 found; start..end, strand, type, name):
     61..364     +  enhancer       CMV enhancer: human cytomegalovirus immediate early enhancer
    365..568     +  promoter       CMV promoter: human cytomegalovirus (CMV) immediate early promoter
    613..1329    +  CDS            EGFP: EGFP is a basic (constitutively fluorescent) green fluorescent protein published in 1996, derived from Aequorea victoria. It is reported to be a rapidly-maturing weak dimer with moderate acid sensitivity.
   1345..1875    +  CDS            RHOT1 (fragment): MIRO1_HUMAN - Also known as ARHT1. Experimental evidence at protein level: Swiss-Prot protein existence level 1. Mitochondrial GTPase involved in mitochondrial trafficking (PubMed:12482879, PubMed:16630562, PubMed:22396657). Probably involved in control of anterograde transport of mitochondria and their subcellular distribution (PubMed:12482879, PubMed:16630562, PubMed:22396657). From Homo sapiens (Human).
   1858..2040    +  CDS            RHOT2 (fragment): MIRO2_HUMAN - Also known as ARHT2, C16orf39. Experimental evidence at protein level: Swiss-Prot protein existence level 1. Mitochondrial GTPase involved in mitochondrial trafficking (PubMed:16630562, PubMed:22396657). Probably involved in control of anterograde transport of mitochondria and their subcellular distribution (PubMed:22396657). From Homo sapiens (Human).
   2050..2086    +  misc_feature   MCS (fragment): multiple cloning site
   2103..2187    +  CDS            large T antigen (fragment): large T antigen from SV40 (simian virus 40)
   2210..2331    +  polyA_signal   SV40 poly(A) signal: SV40 polyadenylation signal
   2365..2793    -  rep_origin     f1 ori (sequence partly withheld): f1 bacteriophage origin of replication; arrow indicates direction of (+) strand synthesis
   2820..2924    +  promoter       AmpR promoter: bla
   2926..3283    +  promoter       SV40 promoter: SV40 enhancer and early promoter
   3318..4112    +  CDS            NeoR/KanR: aminoglycoside phosphotransferase from Tn5; aph(3')-II (or nptII); confers resistance to neomycin, kanamycin, and G418 (Geneticin®)
   4133..4285    +  CDS            ble (fragment): BLE_KLEPN - Experimental evidence at protein level: Swiss-Prot protein existence level 1. Binding protein with a strong affinity to the bleomycin family of antibiotics. Binds to CL990; an antimitotic-antibiotic compound. From Klebsiella pneumoniae.
   4344..4391    +  polyA_signal   HSV TK poly(A) signal: herpes simplex virus thymidine kinase polyadenylation signal (Cole and Stacy, 1985)
   4482..4498    -  polyA_signal   bGH poly(A) signal (fragment): bovine growth hormone polyadenylation signal
   4720..5308    +  rep_origin     ori: high-copy-number ColE1/pMB1/pBR322/pUC origin of replication
>Addgene plasmid #127627 | GFP-Miro1 (1-177 fused to 562-618) | depositor full sequence | sequence record 244562 | GFP-Miro1 (1-177 fused to 562-618) sequence 5422 bps
TAGTTATTAATAGTAATCAATTACGGGGTCATTAGTTCATAGCCCATATATGGAGTTCCGCGTTACATAA
CTTACGGTAAATGGCCCGCCTGGCTGACCGCCCAACGACCCCCGCCCATTGACGTCAATAATGACGTATG
TTCCCATAGTAACGCCAATAGGGACTTTCCATTGACGTCAATGGGTGGAGTATTTACGGTAAACTGCCCA
CTTGGCAGTACATCAAGTGTATCATATGCCAAGTACGCCCCCTATTGACGTCAATGACGGTAAATGGCCC
GCCTGGCATTATGCCCAGTACATGACCTTATGGGACTTTCCTACTTGGCAGTACATCTACGTATTAGTCA
TCGCTATTACCATGGTGATGCGGTTTTGGCAGTACATCAATGGGCGTGGATAGCGGTTTGACTCACGGGG
ATTTCCAAGTCTCCACCCCATTGACGTCAATGGGAGTTTGTTTTGGCACCAAAATCAACGGGACTTTCCA
AAATGTCGTAACAACTCCGCCCCATTGACGCAAATGGGCGGTAGGCGTGTACGGTGGGAGGTCTATATAA
GCAGAGCTGGTTTAGTGAACCGTCAGATCCGCTAGCGCTACCGGTCGCCACCATGGTGAGCAAGGGCGAG
GAGCTGTTCACCGGGGTGGTGCCCATCCTGGTCGAGCTGGACGGCGACGTAAACGGCCACAAGTTCAGCG
TGTCCGGCGAGGGCGAGGGCGATGCCACCTACGGCAAGCTGACCCTGAAGTTCATCTGCACCACCGGCAA
GCTGCCCGTGCCCTGGCCCACCCTCGTGACCACCCTGACCTACGGCGTGCAGTGCTTCAGCCGCTACCCC
GACCACATGAAGCAGCACGACTTCTTCAAGTCCGCCATGCCCGAAGGCTACGTCCAGGAGCGCACCATCT
TCTTCAAGGACGACGGCAACTACAAGACCCGCGCCGAGGTGAAGTTCGAGGGCGACACCCTGGTGAACCG
CATCGAGCTGAAGGGCATCGACTTCAAGGAGGACGGCAACATCCTGGGGCACAAGCTGGAGTACAACTAC
AACAGCCACAACGTCTATATCATGGCCGACAAGCAGAAGAACGGCATCAAGGTGAACTTCAAGATCCGCC
ACAACATCGAGGACGGCAGCGTGCAGCTCGCCGACCACTACCAGCAGAACACCCCCATCGGCGACGGCCC
CGTGCTGCTGCCCGACAACCACTACCTGAGCACCCAGTCCGCCCTGAGCAAAGACCCCAACGAGAAGCGC
GATCACATGGTCCTGCTGGAGTTCGTGACCGCCGCCGGGATCACTCTCGGCATGGACGAGCTGTACAAGT
CCGGACTCAGATCTATGAAGAAAGACGTGCGGATCCTGCTGGTGGGAGAACCTAGAGTTGGGAAGACATC
ACTGATTATGTCTCTGGTCAGTGAAGAATTTCCAGAAGAGGTTCCTCCCCGGGCAGAAGAAATCACCATT
CCAGCTGATGTCACCCCAGAGAGAGTTCCAACACACATTGTAGATTACTCAGAAGCAGAACAGAGTGATG
AACAACTTCATCAAGAAATATCTCAGGCTAATGTCATCTGTATAGTGTATGCCGTTAACAACAAGCATTC
TATTGATAAGGTAACAAGTCGATGGATTCCTCTCATAAATGAAAGAACAGACAAAGACAGCAGGCTGCCT
TTAATATTGGTTGGGAACAAATCTGATCTGGTGGAATATAGTAGTATGGAGACCATCCTTCCTATTATGA
ACCAGTATACAGAAATAGAAACCTGTGTGGAGTGTTCAGCGAAAAACCTGAAGAACATATCAGAGCTCTT
TTATTACGCACAGAAAGCTGTTCTTCATCCTACAGGGCCCCTGTACTGCCCAGAGGCTGATGCCCCCAGT
AAGGATATCTTTGTTAAATTGACAACAATGGCCATGTATCCGCACGTGACACAAGCTGACCTCAAGAGCT
CCACGTTTTGGCTTCGAGCAAGTTTTGGTGCTACTGTTTTTGCAGTTTTGGGCTTTGCTATGTACAAAGC
ATTATTGAAACAGCGATGAGAATTCTGCAGTCGACGGTACCGCGGGCCCGGGATCCACCGGATCTAGATA
ACTGATCATAATCAGCCATACCACATTTGTAGAGGTTTTACTTGCTTTAAAAAACCTCCCACACCTCCCC
CTGAACCTGAAACATAAAATGAATGCAATTGTTGTTGTTAACTTGTTTATTGCAGCTTATAATGGTTACA
AATAAAGCAATAGCATCACAAATTTCACAAATAAAGCATTTTTTTCACTGCATTCTAGTTGTGGTTTGTC
CAAACTCATCAATGTATCTTAACGCGTAAATTGTAAGCGTTAATATTTTGTTAAAATTCGCGTTAAATTT
TTGTTAAATCAGCTCATTTTTTAACCAATAGGCCGAAATCGGCAAAATCCCTTATAAATCAAAAGAATAG
ACCGAGATAGGGT
[37 nt withheld, positions 2464-2500]
AAAGAACGTGGACTCCAACGTCAAAGG
[49 nt withheld, positions 2528-2576]
T
[91 nt withheld, positions 2578-2668]
G
[124 nt withheld, positions 2670-2793]
CAGGTGGCACTTTTCGGGGAAATGTGCGCGGAACCCCTATTTGTTTATTTTTCTAAATACATTCAAATAT
GTATCCGCTCATGAGACAATAACCCTGATAAATGCTTCAATAATATTGAAAAAGGAAGAGTCCTGAGGCG
GAAAGAACCAGCTGTGGAATGTGTGTCAGTTAGGGTGTGGAAAGTCCCCAGGCTCCCCAGCAGGCAGAAG
TATGCAAAGCATGCATCTCAATTAGTCAGCAACCAGGTGTGGAAAGTCCCCAGGCTCCCCAGCAGGCAGA
AGTATGCAAAGCATGCATCTCAATTAGTCAGCAACCATAGTCCCGCCCCTAACTCCGCCCATCCCGCCCC
TAACTCCGCCCAGTTCCGCCCATTCTCCGCCCCATGGCTGACTAATTTTTTTTATTTATGCAGAGGCCGA
GGCCGCCTCGGCCTCTGAGCTATTCCAGAAGTAGTGAGGAGGCTTTTTTGGAGGCCTAGGCTTTTGCAAA
GATCGATCAAGAGACAGGATGAGGATCGTTTCGCATGATTGAACAAGATGGATTGCACGCAGGTTCTCCG
GCCGCTTGGGTGGAGAGGCTATTCGGCTATGACTGGGCACAACAGACAATCGGCTGCTCTGATGCCGCCG
TGTTCCGGCTGTCAGCGCAGGGGCGCCCGGTTCTTTTTGTCAAGACCGACCTGTCCGGTGCCCTGAATGA
ACTGCAAGACGAGGCAGCGCGGCTATCGTGGCTGGCCACGACGGGCGTTCCTTGCGCAGCTGTGCTCGAC
GTTGTCACTGAAGCGGGAAGGGACTGGCTGCTATTGGGCGAAGTGCCGGGGCAGGATCTCCTGTCATCTC
ACCTTGCTCCTGCCGAGAAAGTATCCATCATGGCTGATGCAATGCGGCGGCTGCATACGCTTGATCCGGC
TACCTGCCCATTCGACCACCAAGCGAAACATCGCATCGAGCGAGCACGTACTCGGATGGAAGCCGGTCTT
GTCGATCAGGATGATCTGGACGAAGAGCATCAGGGGCTCGCGCCAGCCGAACTGTTCGCCAGGCTCAAGG
CGAGCATGCCCGACGGCGAGGATCTCGTCGTGACCCATGGCGATGCCTGCTTGCCGAATATCATGGTGGA
AAATGGCCGCTTTTCTGGATTCATCGACTGTGGCCGGCTGGGTGTGGCGGACCGCTATCAGGACATAGCG
TTGGCTACCCGTGATATTGCTGAAGAGCTTGGCGGCGAATGGGCTGACCGCTTCCTCGTGCTTTACGGTA
TCGCCGCTCCCGATTCGCAGCGCATCGCCTTCTATCGCCTTCTTGACGAGTTCTTCTGAGCGGGACTCTG
GGGTTCGAAATGACCGACCAAGCGACGCCCAACCTGCCATCACGAGATTTCGATTCCACCGCCGCCTTCT
ATGAAAGGTTGGGCTTCGGAATCGTTTTCCGGGACGCCGGCTGGATGATCCTCCAGCGCGGGGATCTCAT
GCTGGAGTTCTTCGCCCACCCTAGGGGGAGGCTAACTGAAACACGGAAGGAGACAATACCGGAAGGAACC
CGCGCTATGACGGCAATAAAAAGACAGAATAAAACGCACGGTGTTGGGTCGTTTGTTCATAAACGCGGGG
TTCGGTCCCAGGGCTGGCACTCTGTCGATACCCCACCGAGACCCCATTGGGGCCAATACGCCCGCGTTTC
TTCCTTTTCCCCACCCCACCCCCCAAGTTCGGGTGAAGGCCCAGGGCTCGCAGCCAACGTCGGGGCGGCA
GGCCCTGCCATAGCCTCAGGTTACTCATATATACTTTAGATTGATTTAAAACTTCATTTTTAATTTAAAA
GGATCTAGGTGAAGATCCTTTTTGATAATCTCATGACCAAAATCCCTTAACGTGAGTTTTCGTTCCACTG
AGCGTCAGACCCCGTAGAAAAGATCAAAGGATCTTCTTGAGATCCTTTTTTTCTGCGCGTAATCTGCTGC
TTGCAAACAAAAAAACCACCGCTACCAGCGGTGGTTTGTTTGCCGGATCAAGAGCTACCAACTCTTTTTC
CGAAGGTAACTGGCTTCAGCAGAGCGCAGATACCAAATACTGTCCTTCTAGTGTAGCCGTAGTTAGGCCA
CCACTTCAAGAACTCTGTAGCACCGCCTACATACCTCGCTCTGCTAATCCTGTTACCAGTGGCTGCTGCC
AGTGGCGATAAGTCGTGTCTTACCGGGTTGGACTCAAGACGATAGTTACCGGATAAGGCGCAGCGGTCGG
GCTGAACGGGGGGTTCGTGCACACAGCCCAGCTTGGAGCGAACGACCTACACCGAACTGAGATACCTACA
GCGTGAGCTATGAGAAAGCGCCACGCTTCCCGAAGGGAGAAAGGCGGACAGGTATCCGGTAAGCGGCAGG
GTCGGAACAGGAGAGCGCACGAGGGAGCTTCCAGGGGGAAACGCCTGGTATCTTTATAGTCCTGTCGGGT
TTCGCCACCTCTGACTTGAGCGTCGATTTTTGTGATGCTCGTCAGGGGGGCGGAGCCTATGGAAAAACGC
CAGCAACGCGGCCTTTTTACGGTTCCTGGCCTTTTGCTGGCCTTTTGCTCACATGTTCTTTCCTGCGTTA
TCCCCTGATTCTGTGGATAACCGTATTACCGCCATGCAT
