Features (pLannotate 1.2.2; 16 found; start..end, strand, type, name):
      1..204     +  promoter       CMV promoter: human cytomegalovirus (CMV) immediate early promoter
    249..965     +  CDS            EGFP: EGFP is a basic (constitutively fluorescent) green fluorescent protein published in 1996, derived from Aequorea victoria. It is reported to be a rapidly-maturing weak dimer with moderate acid sensitivity.
    981..1511    +  CDS            RHOT1 (fragment): MIRO1_HUMAN - Also known as ARHT1. Experimental evidence at protein level: Swiss-Prot protein existence level 1. Mitochondrial GTPase involved in mitochondrial trafficking (PubMed:12482879, PubMed:16630562, PubMed:22396657). Probably involved in control of anterograde transport of mitochondria and their subcellular distribution (PubMed:12482879, PubMed:16630562, PubMed:22396657). From Homo sapiens (Human).
   1494..1676    +  CDS            RHOT2 (fragment): MIRO2_HUMAN - Also known as ARHT2, C16orf39. Experimental evidence at protein level: Swiss-Prot protein existence level 1. Mitochondrial GTPase involved in mitochondrial trafficking (PubMed:16630562, PubMed:22396657). Probably involved in control of anterograde transport of mitochondria and their subcellular distribution (PubMed:22396657). From Homo sapiens (Human).
   1686..1722    +  misc_feature   MCS (fragment): multiple cloning site
   1739..1823    +  CDS            large T antigen (fragment): large T antigen from SV40 (simian virus 40)
   1846..1967    +  polyA_signal   SV40 poly(A) signal: SV40 polyadenylation signal
   2001..2429    -  rep_origin     f1 ori (sequence partly withheld): f1 bacteriophage origin of replication; arrow indicates direction of (+) strand synthesis
   2456..2560    +  promoter       AmpR promoter: bla
   2562..2919    +  promoter       SV40 promoter: SV40 enhancer and early promoter
   2954..3748    +  CDS            NeoR/KanR: aminoglycoside phosphotransferase from Tn5; aph(3')-II (or nptII); confers resistance to neomycin, kanamycin, and G418 (Geneticin®)
   3769..3921    +  CDS            ble (fragment): BLE_KLEPN - Experimental evidence at protein level: Swiss-Prot protein existence level 1. Binding protein with a strong affinity to the bleomycin family of antibiotics. Binds to CL990; an antimitotic-antibiotic compound. From Klebsiella pneumoniae.
   3980..4027    +  polyA_signal   HSV TK poly(A) signal: herpes simplex virus thymidine kinase polyadenylation signal (Cole and Stacy, 1985)
   4118..4134    -  polyA_signal   bGH poly(A) signal (fragment): bovine growth hormone polyadenylation signal
   4356..4944    +  rep_origin     ori: high-copy-number ColE1/pMB1/pBR322/pUC origin of replication
   5119..5422    +  enhancer       CMV enhancer: human cytomegalovirus immediate early enhancer
>Addgene plasmid #127627 | GFP-Miro1 (1-177 fused to 562-618) | addgene full sequence | sequence record 271907 | Addgene NGS Result
GTGATGCGGTTTTGGCAGTACATCAATGGGCGTGGATAGCGGTTTGACTCACGGGGATTTCCAAGTCTCC
ACCCCATTGACGTCAATGGGAGTTTGTTTTGGCACCAAAATCAACGGGACTTTCCAAAATGTCGTAACAA
CTCCGCCCCATTGACGCAAATGGGCGGTAGGCGTGTACGGTGGGAGGTCTATATAAGCAGAGCTGGTTTA
GTGAACCGTCAGATCCGCTAGCGCTACCGGTCGCCACCATGGTGAGCAAGGGCGAGGAGCTGTTCACCGG
GGTGGTGCCCATCCTGGTCGAGCTGGACGGCGACGTAAACGGCCACAAGTTCAGCGTGTCCGGCGAGGGC
GAGGGCGATGCCACCTACGGCAAGCTGACCCTGAAGTTCATCTGCACCACCGGCAAGCTGCCCGTGCCCT
GGCCCACCCTCGTGACCACCCTGACCTACGGCGTGCAGTGCTTCAGCCGCTACCCCGACCACATGAAGCA
GCACGACTTCTTCAAGTCCGCCATGCCCGAAGGCTACGTCCAGGAGCGCACCATCTTCTTCAAGGACGAC
GGCAACTACAAGACCCGCGCCGAGGTGAAGTTCGAGGGCGACACCCTGGTGAACCGCATCGAGCTGAAGG
GCATCGACTTCAAGGAGGACGGCAACATCCTGGGGCACAAGCTGGAGTACAACTACAACAGCCACAACGT
CTATATCATGGCCGACAAGCAGAAGAACGGCATCAAGGTGAACTTCAAGATCCGCCACAACATCGAGGAC
GGCAGCGTGCAGCTCGCCGACCACTACCAGCAGAACACCCCCATCGGCGACGGCCCCGTGCTGCTGCCCG
ACAACCACTACCTGAGCACCCAGTCCGCCCTGAGCAAAGACCCCAACGAGAAGCGCGATCACATGGTCCT
GCTGGAGTTCGTGACCGCCGCCGGGATCACTCTCGGCATGGACGAGCTGTACAAGTCCGGACTCAGATCT
ATGAAGAAAGACGTGCGGATCCTGCTGGTGGGAGAACCTAGAGTTGGGAAGACATCACTGATTATGTCTC
TGGTCAGTGAAGAATTTCCAGAAGAGGTTCCTCCCCGGGCAGAAGAAATCACCATTCCAGCTGATGTCAC
CCCAGAGAGAGTTCCAACACACATTGTAGATTACTCAGAAGCAGAACAGAGTGATGAACAACTTCATCAA
GAAATATCTCAGGCTAATGTCATCTGTATAGTGTATGCCGTTAACAACAAGCATTCTATTGATAAGGTAA
CAAGTCGATGGATTCCTCTCATAAATGAAAGAACAGACAAAGACAGCAGGCTGCCTTTAATATTGGTTGG
GAACAAATCTGATCTGGTGGAATATAGTAGTATGGAGACCATCCTTCCTATTATGAACCAGTATACAGAA
ATAGAAACCTGTGTGGAGTGTTCAGCGAAAAACCTGAAGAACATATCAGAGCTCTTTTATTACGCACAGA
AAGCTGTTCTTCATCCTACAGGGCCCCTGTACTGCCCAGAGGCTGATGCCCCCAGTAAGGATATCTTTGT
TAAATTGACAACAATGGCCATGTATCCGCACGTGACACAAGCTGACCTCAAGAGCTCCACGTTTTGGCTT
CGAGCAAGTTTTGGTGCTACTGTTTTTGCAGTTTTGGGCTTTGCTATGTACAAAGCATTATTGAAACAGC
GATGAGAATTCTGCAGTCGACGGTACCGCGGGCCCGGGATCCACCGGATCTAGATAACTGATCATAATCA
GCCATACCACATTTGTAGAGGTTTTACTTGCTTTAAAAAACCTCCCACACCTCCCCCTGAACCTGAAACA
TAAAATGAATGCAATTGTTGTTGTTAACTTGTTTATTGCAGCTTATAATGGTTACAAATAAAGCAATAGC
ATCACAAATTTCACAAATAAAGCATTTTTTTCACTGCATTCTAGTTGTGGTTTGTCCAAACTCATCAATG
TATCTTAACGCGTAAATTGTAAGCGTTAATATTTTGTTAAAATTCGCGTTAAATTTTTGTTAAATCAGCT
CATTTTTTAACCAATAGGCCGAAATCGGCAAAATCCCTTATAAATCAAAAGAATAGACCGAGATAGGGT
[37 nt withheld, positions 2100-2136]
AAAGAACGTGGACTCCAACGTCAAAGG
[49 nt withheld, positions 2164-2212]
T
[91 nt withheld, positions 2214-2304]
G
[124 nt withheld, positions 2306-2429]
CAGGTGGCACTTTTCGGGGAAATGTGCGCGGAACCCCTATTTGTTTATTTTTCTAAATACATTCAAATAT
GTATCCGCTCATGAGACAATAACCCTGATAAATGCTTCAATAATATTGAAAAAGGAAGAGTCCTGAGGCG
GAAAGAACCAGCTGTGGAATGTGTGTCAGTTAGGGTGTGGAAAGTCCCCAGGCTCCCCAGCAGGCAGAAG
TATGCAAAGCATGCATCTCAATTAGTCAGCAACCAGGTGTGGAAAGTCCCCAGGCTCCCCAGCAGGCAGA
AGTATGCAAAGCATGCATCTCAATTAGTCAGCAACCATAGTCCCGCCCCTAACTCCGCCCATCCCGCCCC
TAACTCCGCCCAGTTCCGCCCATTCTCCGCCCCATGGCTGACTAATTTTTTTTATTTATGCAGAGGCCGA
GGCCGCCTCGGCCTCTGAGCTATTCCAGAAGTAGTGAGGAGGCTTTTTTGGAGGCCTAGGCTTTTGCAAA
GATCGATCAAGAGACAGGATGAGGATCGTTTCGCATGATTGAACAAGATGGATTGCACGCAGGTTCTCCG
GCCGCTTGGGTGGAGAGGCTATTCGGCTATGACTGGGCACAACAGACAATCGGCTGCTCTGATGCCGCCG
TGTTCCGGCTGTCAGCGCAGGGGCGCCCGGTTCTTTTTGTCAAGACCGACCTGTCCGGTGCCCTGAATGA
ACTGCAAGACGAGGCAGCGCGGCTATCGTGGCTGGCCACGACGGGCGTTCCTTGCGCAGCTGTGCTCGAC
GTTGTCACTGAAGCGGGAAGGGACTGGCTGCTATTGGGCGAAGTGCCGGGGCAGGATCTCCTGTCATCTC
ACCTTGCTCCTGCCGAGAAAGTATCCATCATGGCTGATGCAATGCGGCGGCTGCATACGCTTGATCCGGC
TACCTGCCCATTCGACCACCAAGCGAAACATCGCATCGAGCGAGCACGTACTCGGATGGAAGCCGGTCTT
GTCGATCAGGATGATCTGGACGAAGAGCATCAGGGGCTCGCGCCAGCCGAACTGTTCGCCAGGCTCAAGG
CGAGCATGCCCGACGGCGAGGATCTCGTCGTGACCCATGGCGATGCCTGCTTGCCGAATATCATGGTGGA
AAATGGCCGCTTTTCTGGATTCATCGACTGTGGCCGGCTGGGTGTGGCGGACCGCTATCAGGACATAGCG
TTGGCTACCCGTGATATTGCTGAAGAGCTTGGCGGCGAATGGGCTGACCGCTTCCTCGTGCTTTACGGTA
TCGCCGCTCCCGATTCGCAGCGCATCGCCTTCTATCGCCTTCTTGACGAGTTCTTCTGAGCGGGACTCTG
GGGTTCGAAATGACCGACCAAGCGACGCCCAACCTGCCATCACGAGATTTCGATTCCACCGCCGCCTTCT
ATGAAAGGTTGGGCTTCGGAATCGTTTTCCGGGACGCCGGCTGGATGATCCTCCAGCGCGGGGATCTCAT
GCTGGAGTTCTTCGCCCACCCTAGGGGGAGGCTAACTGAAACACGGAAGGAGACAATACCGGAAGGAACC
CGCGCTATGACGGCAATAAAAAGACAGAATAAAACGCACGGTGTTGGGTCGTTTGTTCATAAACGCGGGG
TTCGGTCCCAGGGCTGGCACTCTGTCGATACCCCACCGAGACCCCATTGGGGCCAATACGCCCGCGTTTC
TTCCTTTTCCCCACCCCACCCCCCAAGTTCGGGTGAAGGCCCAGGGCTCGCAGCCAACGTCGGGGCGGCA
GGCCCTGCCATAGCCTCAGGTTACTCATATATACTTTAGATTGATTTAAAACTTCATTTTTAATTTAAAA
GGATCTAGGTGAAGATCCTTTTTGATAATCTCATGACCAAAATCCCTTAACGTGAGTTTTCGTTCCACTG
AGCGTCAGACCCCGTAGAAAAGATCAAAGGATCTTCTTGAGATCCTTTTTTTCTGCGCGTAATCTGCTGC
TTGCAAACAAAAAAACCACCGCTACCAGCGGTGGTTTGTTTGCCGGATCAAGAGCTACCAACTCTTTTTC
CGAAGGTAACTGGCTTCAGCAGAGCGCAGATACCAAATACTGTTCTTCTAGTGTAGCCGTAGTTAGGCCA
CCACTTCAAGAACTCTGTAGCACCGCCTACATACCTCGCTCTGCTAATCCTGTTACCAGTGGCTGCTGCC
AGTGGCGATAAGTCGTGTCTTACCGGGTTGGACTCAAGACGATAGTTACCGGATAAGGCGCAGCGGTCGG
GCTGAACGGGGGGTTCGTGCACACAGCCCAGCTTGGAGCGAACGACCTACACCGAACTGAGATACCTACA
GCGTGAGCTATGAGAAAGCGCCACGCTTCCCGAAGGGAGAAAGGCGGACAGGTATCCGGTAAGCGGCAGG
GTCGGAACAGGAGAGCGCACGAGGGAGCTTCCAGGGGGAAACGCCTGGTATCTTTATAGTCCTGTCGGGT
TTCGCCACCTCTGACTTGAGCGTCGATTTTTGTGATGCTCGTCAGGGGGGCGGAGCCTATGGAAAAACGC
CAGCAACGCGGCCTTTTTACGGTTCCTGGCCTTTTGCTGGCCTTTTGCTCACATGTTCTTTCCTGCGTTA
TCCCCTGATTCTGTGGATAACCGTATTACCGCCATGCATTAGTTATTAATAGTAATCAATTACGGGGTCA
TTAGTTCATAGCCCATATATGGAGTTCCGCGTTACATAACTTACGGTAAATGGCCCGCCTGGCTGACCGC
CCAACGACCCCCGCCCATTGACGTCAATAATGACGTATGTTCCCATAGTAACGCCAATAGGGACTTTCCA
TTGACGTCAATGGGTGGAGTATTTACGGTAAACTGCCCACTTGGCAGTACATCAAGTGTATCATATGCCA
AGTACGCCCCCTATTGACGTCAATGACGGTAAATGGCCCGCCTGGCATTATGCCCAGTACATGACCTTAT
GGGACTTTCCTACTTGGCAGTACATCTACGTATTAGTCATCGCTATTACCATG
